Addgene plasmid #235712: pYO1280
Purpose: Expression of FL human VPS34-EGFP in mammalian cells
Depositing lab: Roger Williams. Depositing organization: MRC Laboratory of Molecular Biology. Publication: Structural basis for VPS34 kinase activation by Rab1 and Rab5 on membranes. Tremel S, Ohashi Y, Morado DR, Bertram J, Perisic O, Brandt LTL, von Wrisberg MK, Chen ZA, Maslen SL, Kovtun O, Skehel M, Rappsilber J, Lang K, Munro S, Briggs JAG, Williams RL. Nat Commun. 2021 Mar 10;12(1):1564. doi: 10.1038/s41467-021-21695-2. PubMed 33692360.
Backbone
  Vector backbone: pEGFP-C1
  Vector type: Mammalian Expression
Growth in bacteria
  Bacterial resistance: Kanamycin, 50 μg/mL
  Growth temperature: 37°C
  Growth strain: DH5alpha
  Copy number: High Copy
Gene/Insert
  Gene/Insert name: VPS34
  Species: H. sapiens (human)
  Entrez Gene: PIK3C3 (a.k.a. VPS34, Vps34, hVps34)
  Tag / fusion protein: EGFP (C terminal on backbone)
  Cloning method: Ligation Independent Cloning
Terms and licenses: Academic/Nonprofit Terms; Industry Terms: Not Available to Industry
How to cite: pYO1280 was a gift from Roger Williams (Addgene plasmid # 235712 ; http://n2t.net/addgene:235712 ; RRID:Addgene_235712)
