[The description below was written by a language model from this plasmid's Addgene catalogue record and pLannotate feature annotations shown in this document.]
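Description:
pYO1280 is a mammalian expression plasmid of about 7.4 kb, built on the pEGFP-C1 backbone, for producing full-length human VPS34 (PIK3C3, the class III phosphatidylinositol 3-kinase) fused to a green fluorescent protein tag. The human cytomegalovirus immediate-early enhancer and promoter drive the PIK3C3 coding sequence. A fluorescent protein open reading frame follows after a short linker, and transcription terminates at an SV40 polyadenylation signal. Although the backbone is named for a vector that normally places EGFP at the N-terminus of an insert, both the catalogue entry and the feature order put the tag at the C-terminus of VPS34. The insert was introduced by ligation-independent cloning. The automated annotation labels the fluorescent protein as EBFP, while the catalogue describes it as EGFP. The two are close sequence variants, so this is most likely an annotation mismatch, though it cannot be settled from the feature table alone.

The plasmid replicates in E. coli at high copy from a ColE1/pUC-type origin and also carries an f1 phage origin. A single Tn5 aminoglycoside phosphotransferase (NeoR/KanR) cassette serves in both hosts. A bacterial bla-type promoter expresses it for kanamycin selection, and the SV40 enhancer/early promoter with an HSV TK polyadenylation signal expresses it in mammalian cells, where it could support G418 selection. The short large T antigen, ble and bGH poly(A) fragments in the annotation appear to be backbone remnants, not functional elements. The construct is intended for expressing fluorescently tagged VPS34 in mammalian cells, and the associated work concerns the structural basis of VPS34 kinase activation by Rab1 and Rab5 on membranes.
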