Features (pLannotate 1.2.2; 14 found; start..end, strand, type, name):
     61..364     +  enhancer       CMV enhancer: human cytomegalovirus immediate early enhancer
    365..568     +  promoter       CMV promoter: human cytomegalovirus (CMV) immediate early promoter
    613..3273    +  CDS            PIK3C3 (sequence withheld): PK3C3_HUMAN - Also known as VPS34 From Homo sapiens (Human).
   3298..4014    +  CDS            EBFP: enhanced blue variant of GFP mammalian codon-optimized
   4037..4121    +  CDS            large T antigen (fragment): large T antigen from SV40 (simian virus 40)
   4144..4265    +  polyA_signal   SV40 poly(A) signal: SV40 polyadenylation signal
   4299..4727    -  rep_origin     f1 ori (sequence partly withheld): f1 bacteriophage origin of replication; arrow indicates direction of (+) strand synthesis
   4754..4858    +  promoter       AmpR promoter: bla
   4860..5217    +  promoter       SV40 promoter: SV40 enhancer and early promoter
   5252..6046    +  CDS            NeoR/KanR: aminoglycoside phosphotransferase from Tn5; aph(3')-II (or nptII); confers resistance to neomycin, kanamycin, and G418 (Geneticin®)
   6067..6219    +  CDS            ble (fragment): BLE_KLEPN - Experimental evidence at protein level: Swiss-Prot protein existence level 1. Binding protein with a strong affinity to the bleomycin family of antibiotics. Binds to CL990; an antimitotic-antibiotic compound. From Klebsiella pneumoniae.
   6278..6325    +  polyA_signal   HSV TK poly(A) signal: herpes simplex virus thymidine kinase polyadenylation signal (Cole and Stacy, 1985)
   6416..6432    -  polyA_signal   bGH poly(A) signal (fragment): bovine growth hormone polyadenylation signal
   6654..7242    +  rep_origin     ori: high-copy-number ColE1/pMB1/pBR322/pUC origin of replication
>Addgene plasmid #235712 | pYO1280 | addgene full sequence | sequence record 472434 | Addgene NGS Result
TAGTTATTAATAGTAATCAATTACGGGGTCATTAGTTCATAGCCCATATATGGAGTTCCGCGTTACATAA
CTTACGGTAAATGGCCCGCCTGGCTGACCGCCCAACGACCCCCGCCCATTGACGTCAATAATGACGTATG
TTCCCATAGTAACGCCAATAGGGACTTTCCATTGACGTCAATGGGTGGAGTATTTACGGTAAACTGCCCA
CTTGGCAGTACATCAAGTGTATCATATGCCAAGTACGCCCCCTATTGACGTCAATGACGGTAAATGGCCC
GCCTGGCATTATGCCCAGTACATGACCTTATGGGACTTTCCTACTTGGCAGTACATCTACGTATTAGTCA
TCGCTATTACCATGGTGATGCGGTTTTGGCAGTACATCAATGGGCGTGGATAGCGGTTTGACTCACGGGG
ATTTCCAAGTCTCCACCCCATTGACGTCAATGGGAGTTTGTTTTGGCACCAAAATCAACGGGACTTTCCA
AAATGTCGTAACAACTCCGCCCCATTGACGCAAATGGGCGGTAGGCGTGTACGGTGGGAGGTCTATATAA
GCAGAGCTGGTTTAGTGAACCGTCAGATCCGCTAGCGCTACCGGTCGCCACC
[2661 nt withheld, positions 613-3273]
GGTTCTGCGGGATCAGCTGCCGGAGTGAGCAAGGGCGAGGAGCTGTTCACCGGGGTGGTGCCCATCCTGG
TCGAGCTGGACGGCGACGTAAACGGCCACAAGTTCAGCGTGTCCGGCGAGGGCGAGGGCGATGCCACCTA
CGGCAAGCTGACCCTGAAGTTCATCTGCACCACCGGCAAGCTGCCCGTGCCCTGGCCCACCCTCGTGACC
ACCCTGACCTACGGCGTGCAGTGCTTCAGCCGCTACCCCGACCACATGAAGCAGCACGACTTCTTCAAGT
CCGCCATGCCCGAAGGCTACGTCCAGGAGCGCACCATCTTCTTCAAGGACGACGGCAACTACAAGACCCG
CGCCGAGGTGAAGTTCGAGGGCGACACCCTGGTGAACCGCATCGAGCTGAAGGGCATCGACTTCAAGGAG
GACGGCAACATCCTGGGGCACAAGCTGGAGTACAACTACAACAGCCACAACGTCTATATCATGGCCGACA
AGCAGAAGAACGGCATCAAGGTGAACTTCAAGATCCGCCACAACATCGAGGACGGCAGCGTGCAGCTCGC
CGACCACTACCAGCAGAACACCCCCATCGGCGACGGCCCCGTGCTGCTGCCCGACAACCACTACCTGAGC
ACCCAGTCCGCCCTGAGCAAAGACCCCAACGAGAAGCGCGATCACATGGTCCTGCTGGAGTTCGTGACCG
CCGCCGGGATCACTCTCGGCATGGACGAGCTGTACAAGTGAGGATCCACCGGATCTAGATAACTGATCAT
AATCAGCCATACCACATTTGTAGAGGTTTTACTTGCTTTAAAAAACCTCCCACACCTCCCCCTGAACCTG
AAACATAAAATGAATGCAATTGTTGTTGTTAACTTGTTTATTGCAGCTTATAATGGTTACAAATAAAGCA
ATAGCATCACAAATTTCACAAATAAAGCATTTTTTTCACTGCATTCTAGTTGTGGTTTGTCCAAACTCAT
CAATGTATCTTAACGCGTAAATTGTAAGCGTTAATATTTTGTTAAAATTCGCGTTAAATTTTTGTTAAAT
CAGCTCATTTTTTAACCAATAGGCCGAAATCGGCAAAATCCCTTATAAATCAAAAGAATAGACCGAGATA
GGGT
[37 nt withheld, positions 4398-4434]
AAAGAACGTGGACTCCAACGTCAAAGG
[49 nt withheld, positions 4462-4510]
T
[91 nt withheld, positions 4512-4602]
G
[124 nt withheld, positions 4604-4727]
CAGGTGGCACTTTTCGGGGAAATGTGCGCGGAACCCCTATTTGTTTATTTTTCTAAATACATTCAAATAT
GTATCCGCTCATGAGACAATAACCCTGATAAATGCTTCAATAATATTGAAAAAGGAAGAGTCCTGAGGCG
GAAAGAACCAGCTGTGGAATGTGTGTCAGTTAGGGTGTGGAAAGTCCCCAGGCTCCCCAGCAGGCAGAAG
TATGCAAAGCATGCATCTCAATTAGTCAGCAACCAGGTGTGGAAAGTCCCCAGGCTCCCCAGCAGGCAGA
AGTATGCAAAGCATGCATCTCAATTAGTCAGCAACCATAGTCCCGCCCCTAACTCCGCCCATCCCGCCCC
TAACTCCGCCCAGTTCCGCCCATTCTCCGCCCCATGGCTGACTAATTTTTTTTATTTATGCAGAGGCCGA
GGCCGCCTCGGCCTCTGAGCTATTCCAGAAGTAGTGAGGAGGCTTTTTTGGAGGCCTAGGCTTTTGCAAA
GATCGATCAAGAGACAGGATGAGGATCGTTTCGCATGATTGAACAAGATGGATTGCACGCAGGTTCTCCG
GCCGCTTGGGTGGAGAGGCTATTCGGCTATGACTGGGCACAACAGACAATCGGCTGCTCTGATGCCGCCG
TGTTCCGGCTGTCAGCGCAGGGGCGCCCGGTTCTTTTTGTCAAGACCGACCTGTCCGGTGCCCTGAATGA
ACTGCAAGACGAGGCAGCGCGGCTATCGTGGCTGGCCACGACGGGCGTTCCTTGCGCAGCTGTGCTCGAC
GTTGTCACTGAAGCGGGAAGGGACTGGCTGCTATTGGGCGAAGTGCCGGGGCAGGATCTCCTGTCATCTC
ACCTTGCTCCTGCCGAGAAAGTATCCATCATGGCTGATGCAATGCGGCGGCTGCATACGCTTGATCCGGC
TACCTGCCCATTCGACCACCAAGCGAAACATCGCATCGAGCGAGCACGTACTCGGATGGAAGCCGGTCTT
GTCGATCAGGATGATCTGGACGAAGAGCATCAGGGGCTCGCGCCAGCCGAACTGTTCGCCAGGCTCAAGG
CGAGCATGCCCGACGGCGAGGATCTCGTCGTGACCCATGGCGATGCCTGCTTGCCGAATATCATGGTGGA
AAATGGCCGCTTTTCTGGATTCATCGACTGTGGCCGGCTGGGTGTGGCGGACCGCTATCAGGACATAGCG
TTGGCTACCCGTGATATTGCTGAAGAGCTTGGCGGCGAATGGGCTGACCGCTTCCTCGTGCTTTACGGTA
TCGCCGCTCCCGATTCGCAGCGCATCGCCTTCTATCGCCTTCTTGACGAGTTCTTCTGAGCGGGACTCTG
GGGTTCGAAATGACCGACCAAGCGACGCCCAACCTGCCATCACGAGATTTCGATTCCACCGCCGCCTTCT
ATGAAAGGTTGGGCTTCGGAATCGTTTTCCGGGACGCCGGCTGGATGATCCTCCAGCGCGGGGATCTCAT
GCTGGAGTTCTTCGCCCACCCTAGGGGGAGGCTAACTGAAACACGGAAGGAGACAATACCGGAAGGAACC
CGCGCTATGACGGCAATAAAAAGACAGAATAAAACGCACGGTGTTGGGTCGTTTGTTCATAAACGCGGGG
TTCGGTCCCAGGGCTGGCACTCTGTCGATACCCCACCGAGACCCCATTGGGGCCAATACGCCCGCGTTTC
TTCCTTTTCCCCACCCCACCCCCCAAGTTCGGGTGAAGGCCCAGGGCTCGCAGCCAACGTCGGGGCGGCA
GGCCCTGCCATAGCCTCAGGTTACTCATATATACTTTAGATTGATTTAAAACTTCATTTTTAATTTAAAA
GGATCTAGGTGAAGATCCTTTTTGATAATCTCATGACCAAAATCCCTTAACGTGAGTTTTCGTTCCACTG
AGCGTCAGACCCCGTAGAAAAGATCAAAGGATCTTCTTGAGATCCTTTTTTTCTGCGCGTAATCTGCTGC
TTGCAAACAAAAAAACCACCGCTACCAGCGGTGGTTTGTTTGCCGGATCAAGAGCTACCAACTCTTTTTC
CGAAGGTAACTGGCTTCAGCAGAGCGCAGATACCAAATACTGTTCTTCTAGTGTAGCCGTAGTTAGGCCA
CCACTTCAAGAACTCTGTAGCACCGCCTACATACCTCGCTCTGCTAATCCTGTTACCAGTGGCTGCTGCC
AGTGGCGATAAGTCGTGTCTTACCGGGTTGGACTCAAGACGATAGTTACCGGATAAGGCGCAGCGGTCGG
GCTGAACGGGGGGTTCGTGCACACAGCCCAGCTTGGAGCGAACGACCTACACCGAACTGAGATACCTACA
GCGTGAGCTATGAGAAAGCGCCACGCTTCCCGAAGGGAGAAAGGCGGACAGGTATCCGGTAAGCGGCAGG
GTCGGAACAGGAGAGCGCACGAGGGAGCTTCCAGGGGGAAACGCCTGGTATCTTTATAGTCCTGTCGGGT
TTCGCCACCTCTGACTTGAGCGTCGATTTTTGTGATGCTCGTCAGGGGGGCGGAGCCTATGGAAAAACGC
CAGCAACGCGGCCTTTTTACGGTTCCTGGCCTTTTGCTGGCCTTTTGCTCACATGTTCTTTCCTGCGTTA
TCCCCTGATTCTGTGGATAACCGTATTACCGCCATGCAT
